Addgene plasmid #77155: PACSIN1 gRNA (BRDN0001145334)
Purpose: 3rd generation lentiviral gRNA plasmid targeting human PACSIN1
Depositing lab: John Doench & David Root. Depositing organization: Broad Institute. Publication: Optimized sgRNA design to maximize activity and minimize off-target effects of CRISPR-Cas9. Doench JG, Fusi N, Sullender M, Hegde M, Vaimberg EW, Donovan KF, Smith I, Tothova Z, Wilen C, Orchard R, Virgin HW, Listgarten J, Root DE. Nat Biotechnol. 2016 Jan 18. doi: 10.1038/nbt.3437. PubMed 26780180.
Backbone
  Vector backbone: lentiGuide-Puro
  Backbone manufacturer: Zhang Lab (Addgene plasmid # 52963)
  Vector type: Mammalian Expression, Lentiviral, CRISPR
  Selectable markers: Puromycin
Growth in bacteria
  Bacterial resistance: Ampicillin, 100 μg/mL
  Growth temperature: 37°C
  Growth strain: DH5alpha
  Copy number: High Copy
Gene/Insert
  Gene/Insert name: PACSIN1 (alt names: PACSIN1; NM_001199583.2)
  gRNA/shRNA sequence: CTGGGGTGCCATAATGACAG
  Species: H. sapiens (human)
  Entrez Gene: PACSIN1 (a.k.a. SDPI)
  Promoter: hU6
  Cloning method: Unknown
  Sequencing primers: 5′ U6-F; 3′ pS2-R
Terms and licenses: Academic/Nonprofit Terms; Industry Terms: Not Available to Industry
Depositor comments: The gRNA was designed to target the following Genbank reference sequence(s): NM_001199583.2,NM_020804.4. Note that this plasmid does NOT contain Cas9. It should be used in conjunction with lentiCas9-Blast (Addgene #52962) or otherwise with cell lines already expressing Cas9. Browse the full kinome gRNA library at http://www.addgene.org/pooled-library/broadgpp-human-kinome/ or visit http://www.broadinstitute.org/rnai/public/ for detailed protocols and information.
How to cite: PACSIN1 gRNA (BRDN0001145334) was a gift from John Doench & David Root (Addgene plasmid # 77155 ; http://n2t.net/addgene:77155 ; RRID:Addgene_77155)
