[The description below was written by a language model from this plasmid's Addgene catalogue record and pLannotate feature annotations shown in this document.]
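Description:
PACSIN1 gRNA (BRDN0001145334) is a third-generation lentiviral CRISPR guide plasmid built on the lentiGuide-Puro backbone, carrying a single guide RNA directed against human PACSIN1 (also known as SDPI). The assembled sequence is 8,323 nt. In bacteria it is maintained at high copy from a ColE1/pUC-type origin with ampicillin selection through β-lactamase. An f1 origin, lac regulatory remnants and T7/T3 promoters are carried over from the parental cloning vector.

The lentiviral transfer cassette begins with an RSV promoter fused to a truncated HIV-1 5' LTR, which makes genomic RNA production in packaging cells independent of Tat. This is followed by the Ψ packaging signal with a partial gag sequence, and the Rev response element for nuclear export of the unspliced RNA. Downstream, a human U6 RNA polymerase III promoter drives the PACSIN1-specific spacer joined to the Streptococcus pyogenes Cas9 guide scaffold. A cPPT/CTS element, which aids nuclear import of the reverse-transcribed genome, comes next. It is followed by an EF-1α core promoter with its intron A expressing puromycin N-acetyltransferase, so that transduced mammalian cells can be selected. A WPRE boosts transcript stability and expression, and the self-inactivating ΔU3 3' LTR closes the provirus. An SV40 polyadenylation signal and SV40 origin lie outside it.

The plasmid does not encode Cas9, so it is meant for use with a separate Cas9 lentivector or in cells already expressing Cas9, to knock out PACSIN1. The guide was designed against two PACSIN1 reference transcripts and belongs to a human kinome gRNA collection associated with work on optimized sgRNA design.
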