Features (pLannotate 1.2.2; 29 found; start..end, strand, type, name):
     14..80      +  CDS            small t antigen (fragment): SV40 (simian virus 40) small t antigen
    106..317     +  promoter       EF-1α core promoter: core promoter for human elongation factor EF-1α
    318..1256    +  intron         EF-1α intron A: intron upstream of the start codon of human EF-1α
   1278..1877    +  CDS            PuroR (fragment): puromycin N-acetyltransferase; pac from Streptomyces; confers resistance to puromycin
   1893..2481    +  misc_feature   WPRE: woodchuck hepatitis virus posttranscriptional regulatory element
   2532..2551    +  misc_feature   cPPT/CTS (fragment): central polypurine tract and central termination sequence of HIV-1
   2553..2786    +  LTR            3' LTR (ΔU3): self-inactivating 3' long terminal repeat (LTR) from HIV-1
   2864..2985    +  polyA_signal   SV40 poly(A) signal: SV40 polyadenylation signal
   3025..3160    +  rep_origin     SV40 ori: SV40 origin of replication
   3181..3199    -  promoter       T7 promoter: promoter for bacteriophage T7 RNA polymerase
   3207..3362    +  CDS            lacZα (fragment): LacZα fragment of β-galactosidase; lacZ fragment
   3367..3795    +  rep_origin     f1 ori (sequence partly withheld): f1 bacteriophage origin of replication; arrow indicates direction of (+) strand synthesis
   3848..3952    +  promoter       AmpR promoter: bla
   3953..4813    +  CDS            AmpR: β-lactamase; bla; confers resistance to ampicillin, carbenicillin, and related antibiotics
   4984..5572    +  rep_origin     ori: high-copy-number ColE1/pMB1/pBR322/pUC origin of replication
   5755..5847    +  CDS            lacI (fragment): lac repressor; lacI; The lac repressor binds to the lac operator to inhibit transcription in E. coli. This inhibition can be relieved by adding lactose or isopropyl-β-D-thiogalactopyranoside (IPTG).
   5860..5881    +  protein_bind   CAP binding site: CAP binding activates transcription in the presence of cAMP. E. coli catabolite activator protein
   5896..5926    +  promoter       lac promoter: promoter for the E. coli lac operon
   5934..5950    +  protein_bind   lac operator: The lac repressor binds to the lac operator to inhibit transcription in E. coli. This inhibition can be relieved by adding lactose or isopropyl-β-D-thiogalactopyranoside (IPTG). lac repressor encoded by lacI
   5995..6013    +  promoter       T3 promoter: promoter for bacteriophage T3 RNA polymerase
   6041..6267    +  promoter       RSV promoter: Rous sarcoma virus enhancer/promoter
   6268..6448    +  LTR            5' LTR (truncated): truncated 5' long terminal repeat (LTR) from HIV-1
   6495..6620    +  misc_feature   HIV-1 Ψ: packaging signal of human immunodeficiency virus type 1
   6604..6967    +  CDS            HIV-1 gag (fragment): gag protein from human immunodeficiency virus 1; gag
   7113..7346    +  misc_feature   RRE: The Rev response element (RRE) of HIV-1 allows for Rev-dependent mRNA export from the nucleus to the cytoplasm.
   7723..7749    +  CDS            Rev (fragment): human immunodeficiency virus 1 (HIV-1) Rev protein; rev; enhances nuclear export of unspliced and incompletely spliced viral mRNAs
   7753..7993    +  promoter       U6 promoter: RNA polymerase III promoter for human U6 snRNA
   8023..8098    +  misc_RNA       gRNA scaffold: guide RNA scaffold for the Streptococcus pyogenes CRISPR/Cas9 system
   8154..8271    +  misc_feature   cPPT/CTS: central polypurine tract and central termination sequence of HIV-1
>Addgene plasmid #77155 | PACSIN1 gRNA (BRDN0001145334) | addgene full sequence | sequence record 187222 | Addgene Assembled Sequence
CCCGGGTGCAAAGATGGATAAAGTTTTAAACAGAGAGGAATCTTTGCAGCTAATGGACCTTCTAGGTCTT
GAAAGGAGTGGGAATTGGCTCCGGTGCCCGTCAGTGGGCAGAGCGCACATCGCCCACAGTCCCCGAGAAG
TTGGGGGGAGGGGTCGGCAATTGATCCGGTGCCTAGAGAAGGTGGCGCGGGGTAAACTGGGAAAGTGATG
TCGTGTACTGGCTCCGCCTTTTTCCCGAGGGTGGGGGAGAACCGTATATAAGTGCAGTAGTCGCCGTGAA
CGTTCTTTTTCGCAACGGGTTTGCCGCCAGAACACAGGTAAGTGCCGTGTGTGGTTCCCGCGGGCCTGGC
CTCTTTACGGGTTATGGCCCTTGCGTGCCTTGAATTACTTCCACCTGGCTGCAGTACGTGATTCTTGATC
CCGAGCTTCGGGTTGGAAGTGGGTGGGAGAGTTCGAGGCCTTGCGCTTAAGGAGCCCCTTCGCCTCGTGC
TTGAGTTGAGGCCTGGCCTGGGCGCTGGGGCCGCCGCGTGCGAATCTGGTGGCACCTTCGCGCCTGTCTC
GCTGCTTTCGATAAGTCTCTAGCCATTTAAAATTTTTGATGACCTGCTGCGACGCTTTTTTTCTGGCAAG
ATAGTCTTGTAAATGCGGGCCAAGATCTGCACACTGGTATTTCGGTTTTTGGGGCCGCGGGCGGCGACGG
GGCCCGTGCGTCCCAGCGCACATGTTCGGCGAGGCGGGGCCTGCGAGCGCGGCCACCGAGAATCGGACGG
GGGTAGTCTCAAGCTGGCCGGCCTGCTCTGGTGCCTGGCCTCGCGCCGCCGTGTATCGCCCCGCCCTGGG
CGGCAAGGCTGGCCCGGTCGGCACCAGTTGCGTGAGCGGAAAGATGGCCGCTTCCCGGCCCTGCTGCAGG
GAGCTCAAAATGGAGGACGCGGCGCTCGGGAGAGCGGGCGGGTGAGTCACCCACACAAAGGAAAAGGGCC
TTTCCGTCCTCAGCCGTCGCTTCATGTGACTCCACGGAGTACCGGGCGCCGTCCAGGCACCTCGATTAGT
TCTCGAGCTTTTGGAGTACGTCGTCTTTAGGTTGGGGGGAGGGGTTTTATGCGATGGAGTTTCCCCACAC
TGAGTGGGTGGAGACTGAAGTTAGGCCAGCTTGGCACTTGATGTAATTCTCCTTGGAATTTGCCCTTTTT
GAGTTTGGATCTTGGTTCATTCTCAAGCCTCAGACAGTGGTTCAAAGTTTTTTTCTTCCATTTCAGGTGT
CGTGACGTACGGCCACCATGACCGAGTACAAGCCCACGGTGCGCCTCGCCACCCGCGACGACGTCCCCAG
GGCCGTACGCACCCTCGCCGCCGCGTTCGCCGACTACCCCGCCACGCGCCACACCGTCGATCCGGACCGC
CACATCGAGCGGGTCACCGAGCTGCAAGAACTCTTCCTCACGCGCGTCGGGCTCGACATCGGCAAGGTGT
GGGTCGCGGACGACGGCGCCGCCGTGGCGGTCTGGACCACGCCGGAGAGCGTCGAAGCGGGGGCGGTGTT
CGCCGAGATCGGCCCGCGCATGGCCGAGTTGAGCGGTTCCCGGCTGGCCGCGCAGCAACAGATGGAAGGC
CTCCTGGCGCCGCACCGGCCCAAGGAGCCCGCGTGGTTCCTGGCCACCGTCGGAGTCTCGCCCGACCACC
AGGGCAAGGGTCTGGGCAGCGCCGTCGTGCTCCCCGGAGTGGAGGCGGCCGAGCGCGCCGGGGTGCCCGC
CTTCCTGGAGACCTCCGCGCCCCGCAACCTCCCCTTCTACGAGCGGCTCGGCTTCACCGTCACCGCCGAC
GTCGAGGTGCCCGAAGGACCGCGCACCTGGTGCATGACCCGCAAGCCCGGTGCCTGAACGCGTTAAGTCG
ACAATCAACCTCTGGATTACAAAATTTGTGAAAGATTGACTGGTATTCTTAACTATGTTGCTCCTTTTAC
GCTATGTGGATACGCTGCTTTAATGCCTTTGTATCATGCTATTGCTTCCCGTATGGCTTTCATTTTCTCC
TCCTTGTATAAATCCTGGTTGCTGTCTCTTTATGAGGAGTTGTGGCCCGTTGTCAGGCAACGTGGCGTGG
TGTGCACTGTGTTTGCTGACGCAACCCCCACTGGTTGGGGCATTGCCACCACCTGTCAGCTCCTTTCCGG
GACTTTCGCTTTCCCCCTCCCTATTGCCACGGCGGAACTCATCGCCGCCTGCCTTGCCCGCTGCTGGACA
GGGGCTCGGCTGTTGGGCACTGACAATTCCGTGGTGTTGTCGGGGAAATCATCGTCCTTTCCTTGGCTGC
TCGCCTGTGTTGCCACCTGGATTCTGCGCGGGACGTCCTTCTGCTACGTCCCTTCGGCCCTCAATCCAGC
GGACCTTCCTTCCCGCGGCCTGCTGCCGGCTCTGCGGCCTCTTCCGCGTCTTCGCCTTCGCCCTCAGACG
AGTCGGATCTCCCTTTGGGCCGCCTCCCCGCGTCGACTTTAAGACCAATGACTTACAAGGCAGCTGTAGA
TCTTAGCCACTTTTTAAAAGAAAAGGGGGGACTGGAAGGGCTAATTCACTCCCAACGAAGACAAGATCTG
CTTTTTGCTTGTACTGGGTCTCTCTGGTTAGACCAGATCTGAGCCTGGGAGCTCTCTGGCTAACTAGGGA
ACCCACTGCTTAAGCCTCAATAAAGCTTGCCTTGAGTGCTTCAAGTAGTGTGTGCCCGTCTGTTGTGTGA
CTCTGGTAACTAGAGATCCCTCAGACCCTTTTAGTCAGTGTGGAAAATCTCTAGCAGTACGTATAGTAGT
TCATGTCATCTTATTATTCAGTATTTATAACTTGCAAAGAAATGAATATCAGAGAGTGAGAGGAACTTGT
TTATTGCAGCTTATAATGGTTACAAATAAAGCAATAGCATCACAAATTTCACAAATAAAGCATTTTTTTC
ACTGCATTCTAGTTGTGGTTTGTCCAAACTCATCAATGTATCTTATCATGTCTGGCTCTAGCTATCCCGC
CCCTAACTCCGCCCATCCCGCCCCTAACTCCGCCCAGTTCCGCCCATTCTCCGCCCCATGGCTGACTAAT
TTTTTTTATTTATGCAGAGGCCGAGGCCGCCTCGGCCTCTGAGCTATTCCAGAAGTAGTGAGGAGGCTTT
TTTGGAGGCCTAGGGACGTACCCAATTCGCCCTATAGTGAGTCGTATTACGCGCGCTCACTGGCCGTCGT
TTTACAACGTCGTGACTGGGAAAACCCTGGCGTTACCCAACTTAATCGCCTTGCAGCACATCCCCCTTTC
GCCAGCTGGCGTAATAGCGAAGAGGCCCGCACCGATCGCCCTTCCCAACAGTTGCGCAGCCTGAATGGCG
AATGGG
[124 nt withheld, positions 3367-3490]
C
[91 nt withheld, positions 3492-3582]
A
[49 nt withheld, positions 3584-3632]
CCTTTGACGTTGGAGTCCACGTTCTTT
[37 nt withheld, positions 3660-3696]
ACCCTATCTCGGTCTATTCTTTTGATTTATAAGGGATTTTGCCGATTTCGGCCTATTGGTTAAAAAATGA
GCTGATTTAACAAAAATTTAACGCGAATTTTAACAAAATATTAACGCTTACAATTTAGGTGGCACTTTTC
GGGGAAATGTGCGCGGAACCCCTATTTGTTTATTTTTCTAAATACATTCAAATATGTATCCGCTCATGAG
ACAATAACCCTGATAAATGCTTCAATAATATTGAAAAAGGAAGAGTATGAGTATTCAACATTTCCGTGTC
GCCCTTATTCCCTTTTTTGCGGCATTTTGCCTTCCTGTTTTTGCTCACCCAGAAACGCTGGTGAAAGTAA
AAGATGCTGAAGATCAGTTGGGTGCACGAGTGGGTTACATCGAACTGGATCTCAACAGCGGTAAGATCCT
TGAGAGTTTTCGCCCCGAAGAACGTTTTCCAATGATGAGCACTTTTAAAGTTCTGCTATGTGGCGCGGTA
TTATCCCGTATTGACGCCGGGCAAGAGCAACTCGGTCGCCGCATACACTATTCTCAGAATGACTTGGTTG
AGTACTCACCAGTCACAGAAAAGCATCTTACGGATGGCATGACAGTAAGAGAATTATGCAGTGCTGCCAT
AACCATGAGTGATAACACTGCGGCCAACTTACTTCTGACAACGATCGGAGGACCGAAGGAGCTAACCGCT
TTTTTGCACAACATGGGGGATCATGTAACTCGCCTTGATCGTTGGGAACCGGAGCTGAATGAAGCCATAC
CAAACGACGAGCGTGACACCACGATGCCTGTAGCAATGGCAACAACGTTGCGCAAACTATTAACTGGCGA
ACTACTTACTCTAGCTTCCCGGCAACAATTAATAGACTGGATGGAGGCGGATAAAGTTGCAGGACCACTT
CTGCGCTCGGCCCTTCCGGCTGGCTGGTTTATTGCTGATAAATCTGGAGCCGGTGAGCGTGGGTCTCGCG
GTATCATTGCAGCACTGGGGCCAGATGGTAAGCCCTCCCGTATCGTAGTTATCTACACGACGGGGAGTCA
GGCAACTATGGATGAACGAAATAGACAGATCGCTGAGATAGGTGCCTCACTGATTAAGCATTGGTAACTG
TCAGACCAAGTTTACTCATATATACTTTAGATTGATTTAAAACTTCATTTTTAATTTAAAAGGATCTAGG
TGAAGATCCTTTTTGATAATCTCATGACCAAAATCCCTTAACGTGAGTTTTCGTTCCACTGAGCGTCAGA
CCCCGTAGAAAAGATCAAAGGATCTTCTTGAGATCCTTTTTTTCTGCGCGTAATCTGCTGCTTGCAAACA
AAAAAACCACCGCTACCAGCGGTGGTTTGTTTGCCGGATCAAGAGCTACCAACTCTTTTTCCGAAGGTAA
CTGGCTTCAGCAGAGCGCAGATACCAAATACTGTTCTTCTAGTGTAGCCGTAGTTAGGCCACCACTTCAA
GAACTCTGTAGCACCGCCTACATACCTCGCTCTGCTAATCCTGTTACCAGTGGCTGCTGCCAGTGGCGAT
AAGTCGTGTCTTACCGGGTTGGACTCAAGACGATAGTTACCGGATAAGGCGCAGCGGTCGGGCTGAACGG
GGGGTTCGTGCACACAGCCCAGCTTGGAGCGAACGACCTACACCGAACTGAGATACCTACAGCGTGAGCT
ATGAGAAAGCGCCACGCTTCCCGAAGGGAGAAAGGCGGACAGGTATCCGGTAAGCGGCAGGGTCGGAACA
GGAGAGCGCACGAGGGAGCTTCCAGGGGGAAACGCCTGGTATCTTTATAGTCCTGTCGGGTTTCGCCACC
TCTGACTTGAGCGTCGATTTTTGTGATGCTCGTCAGGGGGGCGGAGCCTATGGAAAAACGCCAGCAACGC
GGCCTTTTTACGGTTCCTGGCCTTTTGCTGGCCTTTTGCTCACATGTTCTTTCCTGCGTTATCCCCTGAT
TCTGTGGATAACCGTATTACCGCCTTTGAGTGAGCTGATACCGCTCGCCGCAGCCGAACGACCGAGCGCA
GCGAGTCAGTGAGCGAGGAAGCGGAAGAGCGCCCAATACGCAAACCGCCTCTCCCCGCGCGTTGGCCGAT
TCATTAATGCAGCTGGCACGACAGGTTTCCCGACTGGAAAGCGGGCAGTGAGCGCAACGCAATTAATGTG
AGTTAGCTCACTCATTAGGCACCCCAGGCTTTACACTTTATGCTTCCGGCTCGTATGTTGTGTGGAATTG
TGAGCGGATAACAATTTCACACAGGAAACAGCTATGACCATGATTACGCCAAGCGCGCAATTAACCCTCA
CTAAAGGGAACAAAAGCTGGAGCTGCAAGCTTAATGTAGTCTTATGCAATACTCTTGTAGTCTTGCAACA
TGGTAACGATGAGTTAGCAACATGCCTTACAAGGAGAGAAAAAGCACCGTGCATGCCGATTGGTGGAAGT
AAGGTGGTACGATCGTGCCTTATTAGGAAGGCAACAGACGGGTCTGACATGGATTGGACGAACCACTGAA
TTGCCGCATTGCAGAGATATTGTATTTAAGTGCCTAGCTCGATACATAAACGGGTCTCTCTGGTTAGACC
AGATCTGAGCCTGGGAGCTCTCTGGCTAACTAGGGAACCCACTGCTTAAGCCTCAATAAAGCTTGCCTTG
AGTGCTTCAAGTAGTGTGTGCCCGTCTGTTGTGTGACTCTGGTAACTAGAGATCCCTCAGACCCTTTTAG
TCAGTGTGGAAAATCTCTAGCAGTGGCGCCCGAACAGGGACTTGAAAGCGAAAGGGAAACCAGAGGAGCT
CTCTCGACGCAGGACTCGGCTTGCTGAAGCGCGCACGGCAAGAGGCGAGGGGCGGCGACTGGTGAGTACG
CCAAAAATTTTGACTAGCGGAGGCTAGAAGGAGAGAGATGGGTGCGAGAGCGTCAGTATTAAGCGGGGGA
GAATTAGATCGCGATGGGAAAAAATTCGGTTAAGGCCAGGGGGAAAGAAAAAATATAAATTAAAACATAT
AGTATGGGCAAGCAGGGAGCTAGAACGATTCGCAGTTAATCCTGGCCTGTTAGAAACATCAGAAGGCTGT
AGACAAATACTGGGACAGCTACAACCATCCCTTCAGACAGGATCAGAAGAACTTAGATCATTATATAATA
CAGTAGCAACCCTCTATTGTGTGCATCAAAGGATAGAGATAAAAGACACCAAGGAAGCTTTAGACAAGAT
AGAGGAAGAGCAAAACAAAAGTAAGACCACCGCACAGCAAGCGGCCGCTGATCTTCAGACCTGGAGGAGG
AGATATGAGGGACAATTGGAGAAGTGAATTATATAAATATAAAGTAGTAAAAATTGAACCATTAGGAGTA
GCACCCACCAAGGCAAAGAGAAGAGTGGTGCAGAGAGAAAAAAGAGCAGTGGGAATAGGAGCTTTGTTCC
TTGGGTTCTTGGGAGCAGCAGGAAGCACTATGGGCGCAGCGTCAATGACGCTGACGGTACAGGCCAGACA
ATTATTGTCTGGTATAGTGCAGCAGCAGAACAATTTGCTGAGGGCTATTGAGGCGCAACAGCATCTGTTG
CAACTCACAGTCTGGGGCATCAAGCAGCTCCAGGCAAGAATCCTGGCTGTGGAAAGATACCTAAAGGATC
AACAGCTCCTGGGGATTTGGGGTTGCTCTGGAAAACTCATTTGCACCACTGCTGTGCCTTGGAATGCTAG
TTGGAGTAATAAATCTCTGGAACAGATTTGGAATCACACGACCTGGATGGAGTGGGACAGAGAAATTAAC
AATTACACAAGCTTAATACACTCCTTAATTGAAGAATCGCAAAACCAGCAAGAAAAGAATGAACAAGAAT
TATTGGAATTAGATAAATGGGCAAGTTTGTGGAATTGGTTTAACATAACAAATTGGCTGTGGTATATAAA
ATTATTCATAATGATAGTAGGAGGCTTGGTAGGTTTAAGAATAGTTTTTGCTGTACTTTCTATAGTGAAT
AGAGTTAGGCAGGGATATTCACCATTATCGTTTCAGACCCACCTCCCAACCCCGAGGGGACCCAGAGAGG
GCCTATTTCCCATGATTCCTTCATATTTGCATATACGATACAAGGCTGTTAGAGAGATAATTAGAATTAA
TTTGACTGTAAACACAAAGATATTAGTACAAAATACGTGACGTAGAAAGTAATAATTTCTTGGGTAGTTT
GCAGTTTTAAAATTATGTTTTAAAATGGACTATCATATGCTTACCGTAACTTGAAAGTATTTCGATTTCT
TGGCTTTATATATCTTGTGGAAAGGACGAAACACCGCTGGGGTGCCATAATGACAGGTTTTAGAGCTAGA
AATAGCAAGTTAAAATAAGGCTAGTCCGTTATCAACTTGAAAAAGTGGCACCGAGTCGGTGCTTTTTTAA
GCTTGGCGTAACTAGATCTTGAGACAAATGGCAGTATTCATCCACAATTTTAAAAGAAAAGGGGGGATTG
GGGGGTACAGTGCAGGGGAAAGAATAGTAGACATAATAGCAACAGACATACAAACTAAAGAATTACAAAA
ACAAATTACAAAAATTCAAAATTTTCGGGTTTATTACAGGGACAGCAGAGATCCACTTTGGCGCCGGCTC
GAGGGGG
