>Addgene plasmid #77155 | PACSIN1 gRNA (BRDN0001145334) | depositor partial sequence | sequence record 144615 | Target Sequence
CTGGGGTGCCATAATGACAG
