>Addgene plasmid #77155 | PACSIN1 gRNA (BRDN0001145334) | addgene partial sequence | sequence record 187221 | hU6-F
ACGTAGAAAGTAATAATTTCTTGGGTAGTTTGCAGNTTTAAAATTATGTTTTAAAATGGACTATCATATG
CTTACCGTAACTTGAAAGTATTTCGATTTCTTGGCTTTATATATCTTGTGGAAAGGACGAAACACCGCTG
GGGTGCCATAATGACAGGTTTTAGAGCTAGAAATAGCAAGTTAAAATAAGGCTAGTCCGTTATCAACTTG
AAAAAGTGGCACCGAGTCGGTGCTTTTTTAAGCTTGGCGTAACTAGATCTTGAGACAAATGGCAGTATTC
ATCCACAATTTTAAAAGAAAAGGGGGGATTGGGGGGTACAGTGCAGGGGAAAGAATAGTAGACATAATAG
CAACAGACATACAAACTAAAGAATTACAAAAACAAATTACAAAAATTCAAAATTTTCGGGTTTATTACAG
GGACAGCAGAGATCCACTTTGGCGCCGGCTCGAGGGGGCCCGGGTGCAAAGATGGATAAAGTTTTAAACA
GAGAGGAATCTTTGCAGCTAATGGACCTTCTAGGTCTTGAAAGGAGTGGGAATTGGCTCCGGTGCCCGTC
AGTGGGCAGA
